>Addgene plasmid #149029 | pGBW-m4046418 | depositor full sequence | sequence record 291482 | Full Sequence
GCGGCCGCTTGCTATATTGAAGTACGGATTAGAAGCCGCCGAGCGGGCGACAGCCCTCCGACGGAAGACT
CTCCTCCGTGCGTCCTCGTCTTCACCGGTCGCGTTCCTGAAACGCAGATGTGCCTCGCGCCGCACTGCTC
CGAACAATAAAGATTCTACAATACTAGCTTTTATGGTTATGAAGAGGAAAAATTGGCAGTAACCTGGCCC
CACAAACCTTCAAATTAACGAATCAAATTAACAACCATAGGATGATAATGCGATTAGTTTTTTAGCCTTA
TTTCTGGGGTAATTAATCAGCGAAGCGATGATTTTTGATCTATTAACAGATATATAAATGGAAAAGCTGC
ATAACCACTTTAACTAATACTTTCAACATTTTCAGTTTGTATTACTTCTTATTCAAATGTCATAAAAGTA
TCAACAAAAAATTGTTAATATACCTCTATACTTTAACGTCAAGGAGAAAAAACTATAATGTCTGATAATG
GACCCCAAAATCAGCGAAATGCACCCCGCATTACGTTTGGTGGACCCTCAGATTCAACTGGCAGTAACCA
GAATGGAGAACGCAGTGGGGCGCGATCAAAACAACGTCGGCCCCAAGGTTTACCCAATAATACTGCGTCT
TGGTTCACCGCTCTCACTCAACATGGCAAGGAAGACCTTAAATTCCCTCGAGGACAAGGCGTTCCAATTA
ACACCAATAGCAGTCCAGATGACCAAATTGGCTACTACCGAAGAGCTACCAGACGAATTCGTGGTGGTGA
CGGTAAAATGAAAGATCTCAGTCCAAGATGGTATTTCTACTACCTAGGAACTGGGCCAGAAGCTGGACTT
CCCTATGGTGCTAACAAAGACGGCATCATATGGGTTGCAACTGAGGGAGCCTTGAATACACCAAAAGATC
ACATTGGCACCCGCAATCCTGCTAACAATGCTGCAATCGTGCTACAACTTCCTCAAGGAACAACATTGCC
AAAAGGCTTCTACGCAGAAGGGAGCAGAGGCGGCAGTCAAGCCTCTTCTCGTTCCTCATCACGTAGTCGC
AACAGTTCAAGAAATTCAACTCCAGGCAGCAGTAGGGGAACTTCTCCTGCTAGAATGGCTGGCAATGGCG
GTGATGCTGCTCTTGCTTTGCTGCTGCTTGACAGATTGAACCAGCTTGAGAGCAAAATGTCTGGTAAAGG
CCAACAACAACAAGGCCAAACTGTCACTAAGAAATCTGCTGCTGAGGCTTCTAAGAAGCCTCGGCAAAAA
CGTACTGCCACTAAAGCATACAATGTAACACAAGCTTTCGGCAGACGTGGTCCAGAACAAACCCAAGGAA
ATTTTGGGGACCAGGAACTAATCAGACAAGGAACTGATTACAAACATTGGCCGCAAATTGCACAATTTGC
CCCCAGCGCTTCAGCGTTCTTCGGAATGTCGCGCATTGGCATGGAAGTCACACCTTCGGGAACGTGGTTG
ACCTACACAGGTGCCATCAAATTGGATGACAAAGATCCAAATTTCAAAGATCAAGTCATTTTGCTGAATA
AGCATATTGACGCATACAAAACATTCCCACCAACAGAGCCTAAAAAGGACAAAAAGAAGAAGGCTGATGA
AACTCAAGCCTTACCGCAGAGACAGAAGAAACAGCAAACTGTGACTCTTCTTCCTGCTGCAGATTTGGAT
GATTTCTCCAAACAATTGCAACAATCCATGAGCAGTGCTGACTCAACTCAGGCCCTCGTGCCGAGAGGTT
CTGATTATAAAGATCATGATGGTGATTATAAAGATCATGATATTGATTATAAAGATGATGATGATAAATA
AACAGGCCCCTTTTCCTTTGTCGATATCATGTAATTAGTTATGTCACGCTTACATTCACGCCCTCCTCCC
ACATCCGCTCTAACCGAAAAGGAAGGAGTTAGACAACCTGAAGTCTAGGTCCCTATTTATTTTTTTTAAT
AGTTATGTTAGTATTAAGAACGTTATTTATATTTCAAATTTTTCTTTTTTTTCTGTACAAAGCGGCCGCC
GAACCACTAGTGCACTGCAGTACACGGTTTCCTTGAAATTTTTTTGATTCGGTAATCTCCGAACAGAAGG
AAGAACGAAGGAAGGAGCACAGACTTAGATTGGTATATATACGCATATGTAGTGTTGAAGAAACATGAAA
TTGCCCAGTATTCTTAACCCAACTGCACAGAACAAAAACGTGCAGGAAACGAAGATAAATCATGTCGAAA
GCTACATATAAGGAACGTGCTGCTACTCATCCTAGTCCTGTTGCTGCCAAGCTATTTAATATCATGCACG
AAAAGCAAACAAACTTGTGTGCTTCATTGGATGTTCGTACCACCAAGGAATTACTGGAGTTAGTTGAAGC
ATTAGGTCCCAAAATTTGTTTACTAAAAACACATGTGGATATCTTGACTGATTTTTCCATGGAGGGCACA
GTTAAGCCGCTAAAGGCATTATCCGCCAAGTACAATTTTTTACTCTTCGAGGACAGAAAATTTGCTGACA
TTGGTAATACAGTCAAATTGCAGTACTCTGCGGGTGTATACAGAATAGCAGAATGGGCAGACATTACGAA
TGCACACGGTGTGGTGGGCCCAGGTATTGTTAGCGGTTTGAAGCAGGCGGCAGAAGAAGTAACAAAGGAA
CCTAGAGGCCTTTTGATGTTAGCAGAATTGTCATGCAAGGGCTCCCTATCTACTGGAGAATATACTAAGG
GTACTGTTGACATTGCGAAGAGCGACAAAGATTTTGTTATCGGCTTTATTGCTCAAAGAGACATGGGTGG
AAGAGATGAAGGTTACGATTGGTTGATTATGACACCCGGTGTGGGTTTAGATGACAAGGGAGATGCATTG
GGTCAACAGTATAGAACCGTGGATGATGTGGTTTCTACAGGATCTGACATTATTATTGTTGGAAGAGGAC
TATTTGCAAAGGGAAGGGATGCTAAGGTAGAGGGTGAACGTTACAGAAAAGCAGGCTGGGAAGCATATTT
GAGAAGATGCGGCCAGCAAAACTAAAAAACTGTATTATAAGTAAATGCATGTATACTAAACTCACAAATT
AGAGCTTCAATTTAATTATATCAGTTATTACCCGAGTAACGAAGCATCTGTGCTTCATTTTGTAGAACAA
AAATGCAACGCGAGAGCGCTAATTTTTCAAACAAAGAATCTGAGCTGCATTTTTACAGAACAGAAATGCA
ACGCGAAAGCGCTATTTTACCAACGAAGAATCTGTGCTTCATTTTTGTAAAACAAAAATGCAACGCGAGA
GCGCTAATTTTTCAAACAAAGAATCTGAGCTGCATTTTTACAGAACAGAAATGCAACGCGAGAGCGCTAT
TTTACCAACAAAGAATCTATACTTCTTTTTTGTTCTACAAAAATGCATCCCGAGAGCGCTATTTTTCTAA
CAAAGCATCTTAGATTACTTTTTTTCTCCTTTGTGCGCTCTATAATGCAGTCTCTTGATAACTTTTTGCA
CTGTAGGTCCGTTAAGGTTAGAAGAAGGCTACTTTGGTGTCTATTTTCTCTTCCATAAAAAAAGCCTGAC
TCCACTTCCCGCGTTTACTGATTACTAGCGAAGCTGCGGGTGCATTTTTTCAAGATAAAGGCATCCCCGA
TTATATTCTATACCGATGTGGATTGCGCATACTTTGTGAACAGAAAGTGATAGCGTTGATGATTCTTCAT
TGGTCAGAAAATTATGAACGGTTTCTTCTATTTTGTCTCTATATACTACGTATAGGAAATGTTTACATTT
TCGTATTGTTTTCGATTCACTCTATGAATAGTTCTTACTACAATTTTTTTGTCTAAAGAGTAATACTAGA
GATAAACATAAAAAATGTAGAGGTCGAGTTTAGATGCAAGTTCAAGGAGCGAAAGGTGGATGGGTAGGTT
ATATAGGGATATAGCACAGAGATATATAGCAAAGAGATACTTTTGAGCAATGTTTGTGGAAGCGGTATTC
GCAATATTTTAGTAGCTCGTTACAGTCCGGTGCGTTTTTGGTTTTTTGAAAGTGCGTCATCAGAGCGCTT
TTGGTTTTCAAAAGCGCTCTGAAGTTCCTATACTTTCTAGCTAGAGAATAGGAACTTCCCGAGCGGCCGC
GTGTTACAAGCTTGACTCCAGCGTAACTGGACTGCAATCAACTCACTGGCTCACCTTCACGGGTGGGCCT
TTCTTCGGTAGAAAATCAAAGGATCTTCTTGAGATCCTTTTTTTCTGCGCGTAATCTGCTGCTTGCAAAC
AAAAAAACCACCGCTACCAGCGGTGGTTTGTTTGCCGGATCAAGAGCTACCAACTCTTTTTCCGAGGTAA
CTGGCTTCAGCAGAGCGCAGATACCAAATACTGTTCTTCTAGTGTAGCCGTAGTTAGGCCACCACTTCAA
GAACTCTGTAGCACCGCCTACATACCTCGCTCTGCTAATCCTGTTACCAGTGGCTGCTGCCAGTGGCGAT
AAGTCGTGTCTTACCGGGTTGGACTCAAGACGATAGTTACCGGATAAGGCGCAGCGGTCGGGCTGAACGG
GGGGTTCGTGCACACAGCCCAGCTTGGAGCGAACGACCTACACCGAACTGAGATACCTACAGCGTGAGCT
ATGAGAAAGCGCCACGCTTCCCGAAGGGAGAAAGGCGGACAGGTATCCGGTAAGCGGCAGGGTCGGAACA
GGAGAGCGCACGAGGGAGCTTCCAGGGGTAAACGCCTGGTATCTTTATAGTCCTGTCGGGTTTCGCCACC
TCTGACTTGAGCATCGATTTTTGTGATGCTCGTCAGGGGGGCGGAGCCTATGGAAAAACGCCAGCAACGC
AGAAAGGCCCACCCGAAGGTGAGCCAGGTGATTACATTTGGGCCCTCATCAGAGGTTTTCACCGTCATCA
CCGAAACGCGCGAGGCAGCTGCGGTAAAGCTCATCAGCGTGGTCGTGAAGCGATTCACAGATGTCTGCCT
GTTCATCCGCGTCCAGCTCGTTGAGTTTCTCCAGAAGCGTTAATGTCTGGCTTCTGATAAAGCGGGCCAT
GTTAAGGGCGGTTTTTTCCTGTTTGGTCACTTACCAATGCTTAATCAGTGAGGCACCTATCTCAGCGATC
TGTCTATTTCGTTCATCCATAGTTGCCTGACTCCCCGTCGTGTAGATAACTACGATGCGGGAGGGCTTAC
CATCTGGCCCCAGTGCTGCAATGATACCGCGAGACCCACGCTCACCGGCTCCAGATTTATCAGCAATAAA
CCAGCCAGCCGGGAGGGCCGAGCGCAGAAGTGATCCTGCAACTTTATCCGCCTCCATCCAGTCTATTAAT
TGTTGCCGGGAAGCTAGAGTAAGTAGTTCGCCAGTTAATAGTTTGCGCAACGTTGTTGCCATTGCTACAG
GCATCGTGGTGTCACGCTCGTCGTTTGGTATGGCTTCATTCAGCTCCGGTTCCCAACGATCAAGGCGAGT
TACATGATCCCCCATGTTGTGCAAAAAAGCGGTTAGCTCCTTCGGTCCTCCGATCGTTGCCAGAAGTAAG
TTGGCCGCAGTGTTATCACTCATGGTTATGGCAGCACTGCATAATTCTCTTACTGTCATGCCATCCGTGA
GATGCTTTTCTGTGACTGGTGAGTACTCAACCAAGTCATTCTGAGAATAGTGTATGCGGCGACCGAGTTG
CTCTTGCCCGGCGTCAATACGGGATAATACCGCGCCACATAGCAGAACTTTAAAAGTGCTCATCATTGGA
AAACGTTCTTCGGGGCGTAAACTCTCAAGGATCTTACCGCTGTTGAGATCCAGTTCGATGTAACCCACTC
GTGCACCCAACTGATCTTCAGCATCTTTTACTTTCACCAGCGTTTCTGGGTGAGCAAAAACAGGAAGGCA
AAATGCCGCAAAAAAGGGAATAAGGGCGACACGGAAATGTTGAATACTCATTTTAGCTTCCTTAGCTCCT
GAAAATCTCGATAACTCAAAAAATACGCCCGGTAGTGATCTTATTTCATTATGGTGAAAGTTGGAACCTC
TTACGTGCCGATCAAGTCAAAAGCCTCCGGTCGGAGGCTTTTGACTTTCTGCTATGGAGGTCAGGTATGA
TTTAAATGGTCAGTTAGA
Features (pLannotate 1.2.2; 14 found; start..end, strand, type, name):
     25..466     +  promoter       GAL1 promoter: S. cerevisiae GAL1; inducible promoter, regulated by Gal4
    478..1734    +  CDS            N: NCAP_SARS2 - Experimental evidence at protein level: Swiss-Prot protein existence level 1. Packages the positive strand viral genome RNA into a helical ribonucleocapsid (RNP) and plays a fundamental role during virion assembly through its interactions with the viral genome and membrane protein M. Plays an important role in enhancing the efficiency of subgenomic viral RNA transcription as well as viral replication (By similarity). May modulate transforming growth factor-beta signaling by binding host smad3 (By similarity). From Severe acute respiratory syndrome coronavirus 2 (2019-nCoV) (SARS-C
   1752..1769    +  CDS            3xFLAG (fragment): three tandem FLAG® epitope tags, followed by an enterokinase cleavage site
   1847..2019    +  terminator     CYC1 terminator (fragment): S. cerevisiae CYC1; transcription terminator for CYC1
   2055..2231    +  promoter       URA3 promoter (fragment): S. cerevisiae URA3
   2232..3035    +  CDS            URA3: orotidine-5'-phosphate decarboxylase, required for uracil biosynthesis; S. cerevisiae URA3; yeast auxotrophic marker, counterselectable with 5-fluoroorotic acid (5-FOA)
   3118..4100    -  rep_origin     2μ ori: yeast 2μ plasmid origin of replication
   4178..4207    +  terminator     T3Te terminator: phage T3 early transcription terminator
   4229..4816    +  rep_origin     ori: high-copy-number ColE1/pMB1/pBR322/pUC origin of replication
   4828..4855    -  terminator     T7Te terminator: phage T7 early transcription terminator
   4879..5070    -  CDS            rop: Rop protein, which maintains plasmids at low copy number; rop
   5071..5931    -  CDS            AmpR: β-lactamase; bla; confers resistance to ampicillin, carbenicillin, and related antibiotics
   5932..6034    -  promoter       cat promoter: promoter of the E. coli cat gene encoding chloramphenicol acetyltransferase
   6035..6066    -  terminator     tonB terminator: bidirectional E. coli tonB-P14 transcription terminator
