>Addgene plasmid #149029 | pGBW-m4046418 | addgene full sequence | sequence record 297818 | Ginkgo NGS Result
GCGGCCGCTTGCTATATTGAAGTACGGATTAGAAGCCGCCGAGCGGGCGACAGCCCTCCGACGGAAGACT
CTCCTCCGTGCGTCCTCGTCTTCACCGGTCGCGTTCCTGAAACGCAGATGTGCCTCGCGCCGCACTGCTC
CGAACAATAAAGATTCTACAATACTAGCTTTTATGGTTATGAAGAGGAAAAATTGGCAGTAACCTGGCCC
CACAAACCTTCAAATTAACGAATCAAATTAACAACCATAGGATGATAATGCGATTAGTTTTTTAGCCTTA
TTTCTGGGGTAATTAATCAGCGAAGCGATGATTTTTGATCTATTAACAGATATATAAATGGAAAAGCTGC
ATAACCACTTTAACTAATACTTTCAACATTTTCAGTTTGTATTACTTCTTATTCAAATGTCATAAAAGTA
TCAACAAAAAATTGTTAATATACCTCTATACTTTAACGTCAAGGAGAAAAAACTATAATGTCTGATAATG
GACCCCAAAATCAGCGAAATGCACCCCGCATTACGTTTGGTGGACCCTCAGATTCAACTGGCAGTAACCA
GAATGGAGAACGCAGTGGGGCGCGATCAAAACAACGTCGGCCCCAAGGTTTACCCAATAATACTGCGTCT
TGGTTCACCGCTCTCACTCAACATGGCAAGGAAGACCTTAAATTCCCTCGAGGACAAGGCGTTCCAATTA
ACACCAATAGCAGTCCAGATGACCAAATTGGCTACTACCGAAGAGCTACCAGACGAATTCGTGGTGGTGA
CGGTAAAATGAAAGATCTCAGTCCAAGATGGTATTTCTACTACCTAGGAACTGGGCCAGAAGCTGGACTT
CCCTATGGTGCTAACAAAGACGGCATCATATGGGTTGCAACTGAGGGAGCCTTGAATACACCAAAAGATC
ACATTGGCACCCGCAATCCTGCTAACAATGCTGCAATCGTGCTACAACTTCCTCAAGGAACAACATTGCC
AAAAGGCTTCTACGCAGAAGGGAGCAGAGGCGGCAGTCAAGCCTCTTCTCGTTCCTCATCACGTAGTCGC
AACAGTTCAAGAAATTCAACTCCAGGCAGCAGTAGGGGAACTTCTCCTGCTAGAATGGCTGGCAATGGCG
GTGATGCTGCTCTTGCTTTGCTGCTGCTTGACAGATTGAACCAGCTTGAGAGCAAAATGTCTGGTAAAGG
CCAACAACAACAAGGCCAAACTGTCACTAAGAAATCTGCTGCTGAGGCTTCTAAGAAGCCTCGGCAAAAA
CGTACTGCCACTAAAGCATACAATGTAACACAAGCTTTCGGCAGACGTGGTCCAGAACAAACCCAAGGAA
ATTTTGGGGACCAGGAACTAATCAGACAAGGAACTGATTACAAACATTGGCCGCAAATTGCACAATTTGC
CCCCAGCGCTTCAGCGTTCTTCGGAATGTCGCGCATTGGCATGGAAGTCACACCTTCGGGAACGTGGTTG
ACCTACACAGGTGCCATCAAATTGGATGACAAAGATCCAAATTTCAAAGATCAAGTCATTTTGCTGAATA
AGCATATTGACGCATACAAAACATTCCCACCAACAGAGCCTAAAAAGGACAAAAAGAAGAAGGCTGATGA
AACTCAAGCCTTACCGCAGAGACAGAAGAAACAGCAAACTGTGACTCTTCTTCCTGCTGCAGATTTGGAT
GATTTCTCCAAACAATTGCAACAATCCATGAGCAGTGCTGACTCAACTCAGGCCCTCGTGCCGAGAGGTT
CTGATTATAAAGATCATGATGGTGATTATAAAGATCATGATATTGATTATAAAGATGATGATGATAAATA
AACNGGCCCCTTTTCCTTTGTCGATATCATGTAATTAGTTATGTCACGCTTACATTCACGCCCTCCTCCC
ACATCCGCTCTAACCGAAAAGGAAGGAGTTAGACAACCTGAAGTCTAGGTCCCTATTTATTTTTTTTAAT
AGTTATGTTAGTATTAAGAACGTTATTTATATTTCAAATTTTTCTTTTTTTTCTGTACAAAGCGGCCGCC
GAACCACTAGTGCACTGCAGTACACGGTTTCCTTGAAATTTTTTTGATTCGGTAATCTCCGAACAGAAGG
AAGAACGAAGGAAGGAGCACAGACTTAGATTGGTATATATACGCATATGTAGTGTTGAAGAAACATGAAA
TTGCCCAGTATTCTTAACCCAACTGCACAGAACAAAAACGTGCAGGAAACGAAGATAAATCATGTCGAAA
GCTACATATAAGGAACGTGCTGCTACTCATCCTAGTCCTGTTGCTGCCAAGCTATTTAATATCATGCACG
AAAAGCAAACAAACTTGTGTGCTTCATTGGATGTTCGTACCACCAAGGAATTACTGGAGTTAGTTGAAGC
ATTAGGTCCCAAAATTTGTTTACTAAAAACACATGTGGATATCTTGACTGATTTTTCCATGGAGGGCACA
GTTAAGCCGCTAAAGGCATTATCCGCCAAGTACAATTTTTTACTCTTCGAGGACAGAAAATTTGCTGACA
TTGGTAATACAGTCAAATTGCAGTACTCTGCGGGTGTATACAGAATAGCAGAATGGGCAGACATTACGAA
TGCACACGGTGTGGTGGGCCCAGGTATTGTTAGCGGTTTGAAGCAGGCGGCAGAAGAAGTAACAAAGGAA
CCTAGAGGCCTTTTGATGTTAGCAGAATTGTCATGCAAGGGCTCCCTATCTACTGGAGAATATACTAAGG
GTACTGTTGACATTGCGAAGAGCGACAAAGATTTTGTTATCGGCTTTATTGCTCAAAGAGACATGGGTGG
AAGAGATGAAGGTTACGATTGGTTGATTATGACACCCGGTGTGGGTTTAGATGACAAGGGAGATGCATTG
GGTCAACAGTATAGAACCGTGGATGATGTGGTTTCTACAGGATCTGACATTATTATTGTTGGAAGAGGAC
TATTTGCAAAGGGAAGGGATGCTAAGGTAGAGGGTGAACGTTACAGAAAAGCAGGCTGGGAAGCATATTT
GAGAAGATGCGGCCAGCAAAACTAAAAAACTGTATTATAAGTAAATGCATGTATACTAAACTCACAAATT
AGAGCTTCAATTTAATTATATCAGTTATTACCCGAGTAACGAAGCATCTGTGCTTCATTTTGTAGAACAA
AAATGCAACGCGAGAGCGCTAATTTTTCAAACAAAGAATCTGAGCTGCATTTTTACAGAACAGAAATGCA
ACGCGAAAGCGCTATTTTACCAACGAAGAATCTGTGCTTCATTTTTGTAAAACAAAAATGCAACGCGAGA
GCGCTAATTTTTCAAACAAAGAATCTGAGCTGCATTTTTACAGAACAGAAATGCAACGCGAGAGCGCTAT
TTTACCAACAAAGAATCTATACTTCTTTTTTGTTCTACAAAAATGCATCCCGAGAGCGCTATTTTTCTAA
CAAAGCATCTTAGATTACTTTTTTTCTCCTTTGTGCGCTCTATAATGCAGTCTCTTGATAACTTTTTGCA
CTGTAGGTCCGTTAAGGTTAGAAGAAGGCTACTTTGGTGTCTATTTTCTCTTCCATAAAAAAAGCCTGAC
TCCACTTCCCGCGTTTACTGATTACTAGCGAAGCTGCGGGTGCATTTTTTCAAGATAAAGGCATCCCCGA
TTATATTCTATACCGATGTGGATTGCGCATACTTTGTGAACAGAAAGTGATAGCGTTGATGATTCTTCAT
TGGTCAGAAAATTATGAACGGTTTCTTCTATTTTGTCTCTATATACTACGTATAGGAAATGTTTACATTT
TCGTATTGTTTTCGATTCACTCTATGAATAGTTCTTACTACAATTTTTTTGTCTAAAGAGTAATACTAGA
GATAAACATAAAAAATGTAGAGGTCGAGTTTAGATGCAAGTTCAAGGAGCGAAAGGTGGATGGGTAGGTT
ATATAGGGATATAGCACAGAGATATATAGCAAAGAGATACTTTTGAGCAATGTTTGTGGAAGCGGTATTC
GCAATATTTTAGTAGCTCGTTACAGTCCGGTGCGTTTTTGGTTTTTTGAAAGTGCGTCATCAGAGCGCTT
TTGGTTTTCAAAAGCGCTCTGAAGTTCCTATACTTTCTAGCTAGAGAATAGGAACTTCCCGAGCGGCCGC
GTGTTACAAGCTTGACTCCAGCGTAACTGGACTGCAATCAACTCACTGGCTCACCTTCACGGGTGGGCCT
TTCTTCGGTAGAAAATCAAAGGATCTTCTTGAGATCCTTTTTTTCTGCGCGTAATCTGCTGCTTGCAAAC
AAAAAAACCACCGCTACCAGCGGTGGTTTGTTTGCCGGATCAAGAGCTACCAACTCTTTTTCCGAGGTAA
CTGGCTTCAGCAGAGCGCAGATACCAAATACTGTTCTTCTAGTGTAGCCGTAGTTAGGCCACCACTTCAA
GAACTCTGTAGCACCGCCTACATACCTCGCTCTGCTAATCCTGTTACCAGTGGCTGCTGCCAGTGGCGAT
AAGTCGTGTCTTACCGGGTTGGACTCAAGACGATAGTTACCGGATAAGGCGCAGCGGTCGGGCTGAACGG
GGGGTTCGTGCACACAGCCCAGCTTGGAGCGAACGACCTACACCGAACTGAGATACCTACAGCGTGAGCT
ATGAGAAAGCGCCACGCTTCCCGAAGGGAGAAAGGCGGACAGGTATCCGGTAAGCGGCAGGGTCGGAACA
GGAGAGCGCACGAGGGAGCTTCCAGGGGTAAACGCCTGGTATCTTTATAGTCCTGTCGGGTTTCGCCACC
TCTGACTTGAGCATCGATTTTTGTGATGCTCGTCAGGGGGGCGGAGCCTATGGAAAAACGCCAGCAACGC
AGAAAGGCCCACCCGAAGGTGAGCCAGGTGATTACATTTGGGCCCTCATCAGAGGTTTTCACCGTCATCA
CCGAAACGCGCGAGGCAGCTGCGGTAAAGCTCATCAGCGTGGTCGTGAAGCGATTCACAGATGTCTGCCT
GTTCATCCGCGTCCAGCTCGTTGAGTTTCTCCAGAAGCGTTAATGTCTGGCTTCTGATAAAGCGGGCCAT
GTTAAGGGCGGTTTTTTCCTGTTTGGTCACTTACCAATGCTTAATCAGTGAGGCACCTATCTCAGCGATC
TGTCTATTTCGTTCATCCATAGTTGCCTGACTCCCCGTCGTGTAGATAACTACGATGCGGGAGGGCTTAC
CATCTGGCCCCAGTGCTGCAATGATACCGCGAGACCCACGCTCACCGGCTCCAGATTTATCAGCAATAAA
CCAGCCAGCCGGGAGGGCCGAGCGCAGAAGTGATCCTGCAACTTTATCCGCCTCCATCCAGTCTATTAAT
TGTTGCCGGGAAGCTAGAGTAAGTAGTTCGCCAGTTAATAGTTTGCGCAACGTTGTTGCCATTGCTACAG
GCATCGTGGTGTCACGCTCGTCGTTTGGTATGGCTTCATTCAGCTCCGGTTCCCAACGATCAAGGCGAGT
TACATGATCCCCCATGTTGTGCAAAAAAGCGGTTAGCTCCTTCGGTCCTCCGATCGTTGCCAGAAGTAAG
TTGGCCGCAGTGTTATCACTCATGGTTATGGCAGCACTGCATAATTCTCTTACTGTCATGCCATCCGTGA
GATGCTTTTCTGTGACTGGTGAGTACTCAACCAAGTCATTCTGAGAATAGTGTATGCGGCGACCGAGTTG
CTCTTGCCCGGCGTCAATACGGGATAATACCGCGCCACATAGCAGAACTTTAAAAGTGCTCATCATTGGA
AAACGTTCTTCGGGGCGTAAACTCTCAAGGATCTTACCGCTGTTGAGATCCAGTTCGATGTAACCCACTC
GTGCACCCAACTGATCTTCAGCATCTTTTACTTTCACCAGCGTTTCTGGGTGAGCAAAAACAGGAAGGCA
AAATGCCGCAAAAAAGGGAATAAGGGCGACACGGAAATGTTGAATACTCATTTTAGCTTCCTTAGCTCCT
GAAAATCTCGATAACTCAAAAAATACGCCCGGTAGTGATCTTATTTCATTATGGTGAAAGTTGGAACCTC
TTACGTGCCGATCAAGTCAAAAGCCTCCGGTCGGAGGCTTTTGACTTTCTGCTATGGAGGTCAGGTATGA
TTTAAATGGTCAGTTAGA
Features (pLannotate 1.2.2; 14 found; start..end, strand, type, name):
     25..466     +  promoter       GAL1 promoter: S. cerevisiae GAL1; inducible promoter, regulated by Gal4
    478..1734    +  CDS            N: NCAP_SARS2 - Experimental evidence at protein level: Swiss-Prot protein existence level 1. Packages the positive strand viral genome RNA into a helical ribonucleocapsid (RNP) and plays a fundamental role during virion assembly through its interactions with the viral genome and membrane protein M. Plays an important role in enhancing the efficiency of subgenomic viral RNA transcription as well as viral replication (By similarity). May modulate transforming growth factor-beta signaling by binding host smad3 (By similarity). From Severe acute respiratory syndrome coronavirus 2 (2019-nCoV) (SARS-C
   1752..1769    +  CDS            3xFLAG (fragment): three tandem FLAG® epitope tags, followed by an enterokinase cleavage site
   1847..2019    +  terminator     CYC1 terminator (fragment): S. cerevisiae CYC1; transcription terminator for CYC1
   2055..2231    +  promoter       URA3 promoter (fragment): S. cerevisiae URA3
   2232..3035    +  CDS            URA3: orotidine-5'-phosphate decarboxylase, required for uracil biosynthesis; S. cerevisiae URA3; yeast auxotrophic marker, counterselectable with 5-fluoroorotic acid (5-FOA)
   3118..4100    -  rep_origin     2μ ori: yeast 2μ plasmid origin of replication
   4178..4207    +  terminator     T3Te terminator: phage T3 early transcription terminator
   4229..4816    +  rep_origin     ori: high-copy-number ColE1/pMB1/pBR322/pUC origin of replication
   4828..4855    -  terminator     T7Te terminator: phage T7 early transcription terminator
   4879..5070    -  CDS            rop: Rop protein, which maintains plasmids at low copy number; rop
   5071..5931    -  CDS            AmpR: β-lactamase; bla; confers resistance to ampicillin, carbenicillin, and related antibiotics
   5932..6034    -  promoter       cat promoter: promoter of the E. coli cat gene encoding chloramphenicol acetyltransferase
   6035..6066    -  terminator     tonB terminator: bidirectional E. coli tonB-P14 transcription terminator
