[The description below was written by a language model from this plasmid's Addgene catalogue record and pLannotate feature annotations shown in this document.]
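Description:
pGBW-m4046418 is an episomal yeast expression plasmid built to produce the SARS-CoV-2 nucleocapsid (N) protein in Saccharomyces cerevisiae. It is an E. coli/yeast shuttle vector. In bacteria it replicates from a ColE1/pUC-type origin and is selected with ampicillin through a β-lactamase gene, which the annotation places downstream of a cat promoter. In yeast it is maintained at multiple copies by the 2μ origin and selected by URA3 complementation of uracil auxotrophy, a marker that can also be counterselected with 5-FOA. The catalogue lists the plasmid as high copy in bacteria, although the feature table also annotates a short rop reading frame next to AmpR. Short phage and tonB terminators flank the bacterial modules, presumably insulating them from read-through transcription.

The expression cassette consists of the GAL1 promoter, the wild-type N coding sequence and the CYC1 terminator. GAL1 is regulated by Gal4, so expression is galactose-inducible. The insert was made by gene synthesis from the NCBI reference protein; the listing of budding yeast alongside the virus as species may reflect codon adaptation, but the record does not say so. According to the catalogue, the backbone supplies a C-terminal thrombin-cleavable 3xFLAG tag, which would allow immunodetection or affinity purification followed by tag removal. The automated annotation recognises only a short 3xFLAG fragment immediately after N. The depositor notes that the sequencing used for quality control may not cover the whole plasmid. The record gives no application beyond yeast expression of N.
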