Addgene plasmid #149029: pGBW-m4046418
Purpose: Yeast Expression plasmid for SARS-CoV-2 N (nucleocapsid)
Depositing lab: Ginkgo Bioworks & Benjie Chen. Depositing organization: Ginkgo Bioworks.
Backbone
  Vector backbone: AmpR; 2u URA3
  Backbone size w/o insert (bp): 4078
  Vector type: Yeast Expression
  Selectable markers: URA3
Growth in bacteria
  Bacterial resistance: Ampicillin, 100 μg/mL
  Growth temperature: 37°C
  Growth strain: DH5alpha
  Copy number: High Copy
Gene/Insert
  Gene/Insert name: SARS-CoV-2 N (nucleocapsid) (alt names: nucleocapsid phosphoprotein; N protein)
  Species: S. cerevisiae (budding yeast); Severe acute respiratory syndrome coronavirus 2
  Insert size (bp): 1253
  Mutation: wt
  Entrez Gene: N (a.k.a. GU280_gp10)
  Promoter: pGAL1
  Tag / fusion protein: Cleavable thrombin;3xFLAG (C terminal on backbone)
  Cloning method: Unknown
Resource information
  A portion of this plasmid was derived from a plasmid made by: GinkgoBioworks
Depositor comments: NCBI Reference Sequence: YP_009724397.2. Created by gene synthesis with Not1 site. NGS used for QC was performed by Ginkgo and may not fully cover the entire plasmid.
How to cite: pGBW-m4046418 was a gift from Ginkgo Bioworks & Benjie Chen (Addgene plasmid # 149029 ; http://n2t.net/addgene:149029 ; RRID:Addgene_149029)
